Addgene plasmid #235837: pME_Cp_0_3_009_psbF_5'UTR_Cr
Purpose: psbF 5'UTR Chlamydomonas reinhardtii
Depositing lab: Tobias Erb. Depositing organization: Max Planck Institute for Terrestrial Microbiology. Publication: A modular high-throughput approach for advancing synthetic biology in the chloroplast of Chlamydomonas. Inckemann RM, Chotel T, Burgis M, Brinkmann CK, Andreas L, Baumann J, Sharma P, Klose M, Barrett J, Ries F, Paczia N, Glatter T, Mackinder LCM, Willmund F, Erb TJ. Nat Plants. 2025 Nov;11(11):2332-2349. doi: 10.1038/s41477-025-02126-2. Epub 2025 Nov 3. PubMed 41184475.
Backbone
  Vector backbone: pME_Cp_UAV_GFP
  Backbone size w/o insert (bp): 2101
  Vector type: Synthetic Biology
Growth in bacteria
  Bacterial resistance: Chloramphenicol, 25 μg/mL
  Growth temperature: 37°C
  Growth strain: DH5alpha
  Copy number: High Copy
Gene/Insert
  Gene/Insert name: psbF 5'UTR
  Species: Chlamydomonas reinhardtii
  Insert size (bp): 99
  Mutation: none
  Cloning method: Restriction Enzyme; 5′ cloning site BsaI (destroyed during cloning); 3′ cloning site BsaI (destroyed during cloning)
  Sequencing primers: 5′ CGTATCACGAGGCAGAATTTC; 3′ CCTGCATAACGCGAAGTAATC
Terms and licenses: Academic/Nonprofit Terms; Industry Terms: Not Available to Industry
Depositor comments: Please visit https://doi.org/10.1101/2024.05.08.593163 for bioRxiv preprint. Please note: This plasmid contains an A/G mixed base in the psbF 5'UTR. This discrepancy is not known to impact plasmid function.
How to cite: pME_Cp_0_3_009_psbF_5'UTR_Cr was a gift from Tobias Erb (Addgene plasmid # 235837 ; http://n2t.net/addgene:235837 ; RRID:Addgene_235837)
