[The description below was written by a language model from this plasmid's Addgene catalogue record and pLannotate feature annotations shown in this document.]
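Description:
pME_Cp_0_3_009_psbF_5'UTR_Cr is a small (about 2.2 kb) synthetic-biology part plasmid that stores the 5' untranslated region of the Chlamydomonas reinhardtii chloroplast gene psbF as a reusable cloning module. It belongs to a modular toolkit for engineering the Chlamydomonas chloroplast. The 99 bp insert was placed into the pME_Cp_UAV_GFP acceptor backbone using BsaI sites, a Type IIS (Golden Gate-style) approach in which the recognition sites are lost on insertion. The backbone name suggests that the part replaces a GFP dropout cassette, although the record does not say so explicitly. The insert is listed as unmutated, but the depositor notes an A/G mixed base within the psbF 5'UTR in the sequencing result, which is not known to affect function.

The plasmid is maintained in E. coli and carries no chloroplast expression cassette of its own. The annotated features are all backbone elements: a high-copy ColE1/pUC-type origin of replication and a chloramphenicol acetyltransferase (cat) gene with its native promoter for chloramphenicol selection, followed by the lambda t0 terminator. BioBrick prefix and suffix sequences flank the cloning region, and the his operon terminator and another putative bacterial terminator insulate the part from read-through transcription from the backbone. The feature table does not annotate the psbF 5'UTR itself, which presumably lies in the unannotated stretch between the prefix and suffix across the sequence origin. The part is intended to be combined with promoters, coding sequences and 3'UTRs in higher-level assemblies. There, the 5'UTR would serve as a regulatory element influencing transcript stability and translation of chloroplast transgenes.
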