Features (pLannotate 1.2.2; 8 found; start..end, strand, type, name):
    124..143     +  misc_feature   BioBrick suffix: universal suffix for all parts
    144..201     +  terminator     his operon terminator: This putative transcriptin terminator from the E. coli his operon has a 2-bp deletion introduced during synthesis. Its efficiency has not been determined.
    396..984     -  rep_origin     ori: high-copy-number ColE1/pMB1/pBR322/pUC origin of replication
   1167..1261    -  terminator     lambda t0 terminator: transcription terminator from phage lambda
   1285..1941    -  CDS            cat: CAT_ECOLX - Experimental evidence at protein level: Swiss-Prot protein existence level 1. This enzyme is an effector of chloramphenicol resistance in bacteria. From Escherichia coli. This protein is used as a marker in many commonly used cloning vectors, such as pACYC184.
   1942..2039    -  promoter       cat promoter: promoter of the E. coli cat gene encoding chloramphenicol acetyltransferase
   2125..2168    -  terminator     bacterial terminator: putative bacterial transcription terminator
   2171..2192    +  misc_feature   BioBrick prefix: BioBrick prefix for parts that do not start with "ATG"
>Addgene plasmid #235837 | pME_Cp_0_3_009_psbF_5'UTR_Cr | addgene full sequence | sequence record 488475 | Addgene NGS Result
GGTCTCGTACTATTATATTTATTTTAAACTAATATTTACATAAATTTTAAACGAGTTAGCTTAATACAAA
AGGTAAAATTACCCTATTTATTTTTATTARTTAATGTGAGACCACTCATCGCGACTAGTAGCGGCCGCTG
CAGTCCGGCAAAAAAGGGCAAGGTGTCACCACCCTGCCCTTTTTCTTTAAAACCGAAAAGATTACTTCGC
GTTATGCAGGCTTCCTCGCTCACTGACTCGCTGCGCTCGGTCGTTCGGCTGCGGCGAGCGGTATCAGCTC
ACTCAAAGGCGGTAATACGGTTATCCACAGAATCAGGGGATAACGCAGGAAAGAACATGTGAGCAAAAGG
CCAGCAAAAGGCCAGGAACCGTAAAAAGGCCGCGTTGCTGGCGTTTTTCCACAGGCTCCGCCCCCCTGAC
GAGCATCACAAAAATCGACGCTCAAGTCAGAGGTGGCGAAACCCGACAGGACTATAAAGATACCAGGCGT
TTCCCCCTGGAAGCTCCCTCGTGCGCTCTCCTGTTCCGACCCTGCCGCTTACCGGATACCTGTCCGCCTT
TCTCCCTTCGGGAAGCGTGGCGCTTTCTCATAGCTCACGCTGTAGGTATCTCAGTTCGGTGTAGGTCGTT
CGCTCCAAGCTGGGCTGTGTGCACGAACCCCCCGTTCAGCCCGACCGCTGCGCCTTATCCGGTAACTATC
GTCTTGAGTCCAACCCGGTAAGACACGACTTATCGCCACTGGCAGCAGCCACTGGTAACAGGATTAGCAG
AGCGAGGTATGTAGGCGGTGCTACAGAGTTCTTGAAGTGGTGGCCTAACTACGGCTACACTAGAAGAACA
GTATTTGGTATCTGCGCTCTGCTGAAGCCAGTTACCTTCGGAAAAAGAGTTGGTAGCTCTTGATCCGGCA
AACAAACCACCGCTGGTAGCGGTGGTTTTTTTGTTTGCAAGCAGCAGATTACGCGCAGAAAAAAAGGATC
TCAAGAAGATCCTTTGATCTTTTCTACGGGGTCTGACGCTCAGTGGAACGAAAACTCACGTTAAGGGATT
TTGGTCATGAGATTATCAAAAAGGATCTTCACCTAGATCCTTTTAAATTAAAAATGAAGTTTTAAATCAA
TCTAAAGTATATATGAGTAAACTTGGTCTGACAGCTCGAGGCTTGGATTCTCACCAATAAAAAACGCCCG
GCGGCAACCGAGCGTTCTGAACAAATCCAGATGGAGTTCTGAGGTCATTACTGGATCTATCAACAGGAGT
CCAAGCGAGCTCGATATCAAATTACGCCCCGCCCTGCCACTCGTCGCAGTACTGTTGTAATTCATTAAGC
ATTCTGCCGACATGGAAGCCATCACAAACGGCATGATGAACCTGAATCGCCAGCGGCATCAGCACCTTGT
CGCCTTGCGTATAATATTTGCCCATGGTGAAAACGGGGGCGAAGAAGTTGTCCATATTGGCCACGTTTAA
ATCAAAACTGGTGAAACTCACCCAGGGATTGGCTGATACGAAAAACATATTCTCAATAAACCCTTTAGGG
AAATAGGCCAGGTTTTCACCGTAACACGCCACATCTTGCGAATATATGTGTAGAAACTGCCGGAAATCGT
CGTGGTATTCACTCCAGAGTGATGAAAACGTTTCAGTTTGCTCATGGAAAACGGTGTAACAAGGGTGAAC
ACTATCCCATATCACCAGCTCACCGTCTTTCATTGCCATACGAAATTCCGGATGAGCATTCATCAGGCGG
GCAAGAATGTGAATAAAGGCCGGATAAAACTTGTGCTTATTTTTCTTTACGGTCTTTAAAAAGGCCGTAA
TATCCAGCTGAACGGTCTGGTTATAGGTACATTGAGCAACTGACTGAAATGCCTCAAAATGTTCTTTACG
ATGCCATTGGGATATATCAACGGTGGTATATCCAGTGATTTTTTTCTCCATTTTAGCTTCCTTAGCTCCT
GAAAATCTCGATAACTCAAAAAATACGCCCGGTAGTGATCTTATTTCATTATGGTGAAAGTTGGAACCTC
TTACGTGCCCGATCAACTCGAGTGCCACCTGACGTCTAAGAAACCATTATTATCATGACATTAACCTATA
AAAATAGGCGTATCACGAGGCAGAATTTCAGATAAAAAAAATCCTTAGCTTTCGCTAAGGATGATTTCTG
GAATTCGCGGCCGCTTCTAGAGCGATGAGT
